>Addgene plasmid #169741 | CMV+ plasmid with onboard mCherry cassette | addgene full sequence | sequence record 334213 | Addgene NGS Result
CTGCCCACTTGGCAGTACATCAAGTGTATCATATGCCAAGTACGCCCCCTATTGACGTCAATGACGGTAA
ATGGCCCGCCTGGCATTATGCCCAGTACATGACCTTATGGGACTTTCCTACTTGGCAGTACATCTACGTA
TTAGTCATCGCTATTACCATGGTGATGCGGTTTTGGCAGTACATCAATGGGCGTGGATAGCGGTTTGACT
CACGGGGATTTCCAAGTCTCCACCCCATTGACGTCAATGGGAGTTTGTTTTGGCACCAAAATCAACGGGA
CTTTCCAAAATGTCGTAACAACTCCGCCCCATTGACGCAAATGGGCGGTAGGCGTGTACGGTGGGAGGTC
TATATAAGCATCCCTATCAGTGATAGAGATCAGATCTCCCTATCAGTGATAGAGAGCTGTTTTGACCTCC
ATAGAAGACACCGGGACCGATCCAGCCTCCGGACTCTAGCGTTTAAACTTAAGCTGGGTACCCGGGGATC
CTCTAGGGCCTCTGAGCTATTCCAGAAGTAGTGAAGAGGCTTTTTTGGAGGCCTAGGCTTTTGCAAAAAG
CTCCGGATCGATCCTGAGAACTTCAGGGTGAGTTTGGGGACCCTTGATTGTTCTTTCTTTTTCGCTATTG
TAAAATTCATGTTATATGGAGGGGGCAAAGTTTTCAGGGTGTTGTTTAGAATGGGAAGATGTCCCTTGTA
TCACCATGGACCCTCATGATAATTTTGTTTCTTTCACTTTCTACTCTGTTGACAACCATTGTCTCCTCTT
ATTTTCTTTTCATTTTCTGTAACTTTTTCGTTAAACTTTAGCTTGCATTTGTAACGAATTTTTAAATTCA
CTTTTGTTTATTTGTCAGATTGTAAGTACTTTCTCTAATCACTTTTTTTTCAAGGCAATCAGGGTATATT
ATATTGTACTTCAGCACAGTTTTAGAGAACAATTGTTATAATTAAATGATAAGGTAGAATATTTCTGCAT
ATAAATTCTGGCTGGCGTGGAAATATTCTTATTGGTAGAAACAACTACATCCTGGTCATCATCCTGCCTT
TCTCTTTATGGTTACAATGATATACACTGTTTGAGATGAGGATAAAATACTCTGAGTCCAAACCGGGCCC
CTCTGCTAACCATGTTCATGCCTTCTTCTTTTTCCTACAGGTCCTGCAGGCGCCACCATGGTGAGCAAGG
GCGAGGAGCTGTTCACCGGGGTGGTGCCCATCCTGGTCGAGCTGGACGGCGACGTAAACGGCCACAAGTT
CAGCGTGTCCGGCGAGGGCGAGGGCGATGCCACCTACGGCAAGCTGACCCTGAAGTTCATCTGCACCACC
GGCAAGCTGCCCGTGCCCTGGCCCACCCTCGTGACCACCCTGACCTACGGCGTGCAGTGCTTCAGCCGCT
ACCCCGACCACATGAAGCAGCACGACTTCTTCAAGTCCGCCATGCCCGAAGGCTACGTCCAGGAGCGCAC
CATCTTCTTCAAGGACGACGGCAACTACAAGACCCGCGCCGAGGTGAAGTTCGAGGGCGACACCCTGGTG
AACCGCATCGAGCTGAAGGGCATCGACTTCAAGGAGGACGGCAACATCCTGGGGCACAAGCTGGAGTACA
ACTACAACAGCCACAACGTCTATATCATGGCCGACAAGCAGAAGAACGGCATCAAGGTGAACTTCAAGAT
CCGCCACAACATCGAGGACGGCAGCGTGCAGCTCGCCGACCACTACCAGCAGAACACCCCCATCGGCGAC
GGCCCCGTGCTGCTGCCCGACAACCACTACCTGAGCACCCAGTCCGCCCTGAGCAAAGACCCCAACGAGA
AGCGCGATCACATGGTCCTGCTGGAGTTCGTGACCGCCGCCGGGATCACTCTCGGCATGGACGAGCTGTA
CAAGTAGGCGGCCGCAATCAACCTCTGGATTACAAAATTTGTGAAAGATTGACTGGTATTCTTAACTATG
TTGCTCCTTTTACGCTATGTGGATACGCTGCTTTAATGCCTTTGTATCATGCTATTGCTTCCCGTATGGC
TTTCATTTTCTCCTCCTTGTATAAATCCTGGTTGCTGTCTCTTTATGAGGAGTTGTGGCCCGTTGTCAGG
CAACGTGGCGTGGTGTGCACTGTGTTTGCTGACGCAACCCCCACTGGTTGGGGCATTGCCACCACCTGTC
AGCTCCTTTCCGGGACTTTCGCTTTCCCCCTCCCTATTGCCACGGCGGAACTCATCGCCGCCTGCCTTGC
CCGCTGCTGGACAGGGGCTCGGCTGTTGGGCACTGACAATTCCGTGGTGTTGTCCTCGAGTCTAGAGGGC
CCGTTTAAACCCGCTGATCAGCCTCGACTGTGCCTTCTAGTTGCCAGCCATCTGTTGTTTGCCCCTCCCC
CGTGCCTTCCTTGACCCTGGAAGGTGCCACTCCCACTGTCCTTTCCTAATAAAATGAGGAAATTGCATCG
CATTGTCTGAGTAGGTGTCATTCTATTCTGGGGGGTGGGGTGGGGCAGGACAGCAAGGGGGAGGATTGGG
AAGACAATAGCAGGCATGCTGGGGATGCGGTGGGCTCTATGGCTTCTGAGGCGGAAAGAACCAGCTGGGG
CTCTAGGGGGTATCCCC
[124 nt withheld, positions 2608-2731]
C
[91 nt withheld, positions 2733-2823]
AGGGTGATGGTTCACGTACCTAGAAGTTCCTATTCCGAAGTTCCTATTCTCTAGAAAGTATAGGAACTTC
CTTGGCCAAAAAGCCTGAACTCACCGCGACGTCTGTCGAGAAGTTTCTGATCGAAAAGTTCGACAGCGTC
TCCGACCTGATGCAGCTCTCGGAGGGCGAAGAATCTCGTGCTTTCAGCTTCGATGTAGGAGGGCGTGGAT
ATGTCCTGCGGGTAAATAGCTGCGCCGATGGTTTCTACAAAGATCGTTATGTTTATCGGCACTTTGCATC
GGCCGCGCTCCCGATTCCGGAAGTGCTTGACATTGGGGAATTCAGCGAGAGCCTGACCTATTGCATCTCC
CGCCGTGCACAGGGTGTCACGTTGCAAGACCTGCCTGAAACCGAACTGCCCGCTGTTCTGCAGCCGGTCG
CGGAGGCCATGGATGCGATCGCTGCGGCCGATCTTAGCCAGACGAGCGGGTTCGGCCCATTCGGACCGCA
AGGAATCGGTCAATACACTACATGGCGTGATTTCATATGCGCGATTGCTGATCCCCATGTGTATCACTGG
CAAACTGTGATGGACGACACCGTCAGTGCGTCCGTCGCGCAGGCTCTCGATGAGCTGATGCTTTGGGCCG
AGGACTGCCCCGAAGTCCGGCACCTCGTGCACGCGGATTTCGGCTCCAACAATGTCCTGACGGACAATGG
CCGCATAACAGCGGTCATTGACTGGAGCGAGGCGATGTTCGGGGATTCCCAATACGAGGTCGCCAACATC
TTCTTCTGGAGGCCGTGGTTGGCTTGTATGGAGCAGCAGACGCGCTACTTCGAGCGGAGGCATCCGGAGC
TTGCAGGATCGCCGCGGCTCCGGGCGTATATGCTCCGCATTGGTCTTGACCAACTCTATCAGAGCTTGGT
TGACGGCAATTTCGATGATGCAGCTTGGGCGCAGGGTCGATGCGACGCAATCGTCCGATCCGGAGCCGGG
ACTGTCGGGCGTACACAAATCGCCCGCAGAAGCGCGGCCGTCTGGACCGATGGCTGTGTAGAAGTACTCG
CCGATAGTGGAAACCGACGCCCCAGCACTCGTCCGAGGGCAAAGGAATAGCACGTACTACGAGATTTCGA
TTCCACCGCCGCCTTCTATGAAAGGTTGGGCTTCGGAATCGTTTTCCGGGACGCCGGCTGGATGATCCTC
CAGCGCGGGGATCTCATGCTGGAGTTCTTCGCCCACCCCAACTTGTTTATTGCAGCTTATAATGGTTACA
AATAAAGCAATAGCATCACAAATTTCACAAATAAAGCATTTTTTTCACTGCATTCTAGTTGTGGTTTGTC
CAAACTCATCAATGTATCTTATCATGTCTGTATACCGTCGACCTCTAGCTAGAGCTTGGCGTAATCATGG
TCATAGCTGTTTCCTGTGTGAAATTGTTATCCGCTCACAATTCCACACAACATACGAGCCGGAAGCATAA
AGTGTAAAGCCTGGGGTGCCTAATGAGTGAGCTAACTCACATTAATTGCGTTGCGCTCACTGCCCGCTTT
CCAGTCGGGAAACCTGTCGTGCCAGCTGCATTAATGAATCGGCCAACGCGCGGGGAGAGGCGGTTTGCGT
ATTGGGCGCTCTTCCGCTTCCTCGCTCACTGACTCGCTGCGCTCGGTCGTTCGGCTGCGGCGAGCGGTAT
CAGCTCACTCAAAGGCGGTAATACGGTTATCCACAGAATCAGGGGATAACGCAGGAAAGAACATGTAAGG
AGTGGGAATTGGCTCCGGTGCCCGTCAGTGGGCAGAGCGCACATCGCCCACAGTCCCCGAGAAGTTGGGG
GGAGGGGTCGGCAATTGAACCGGTGCCTAGAGAAGGTGGCGCGGGGTAAACTGGGAAAGTGATGTCGTGT
ACTGGCTCCGCCTTTTTCCCGAGGGTGGGGGAGAACCGTATATAAGTGCAGTAGTCGCCGTGAACGTTCT
TTTTCGCAACGGGTTTGCCGCCAGAACACAGGTAAGTGCCGTGTGTGGTTCCCGCGGGCCTGGCCTCTTT
ACGGGTTATGGCCCTTGCGTGCCTTGAATTACTTCCACCTGGCTGCAGTACGTGATTCTTGATCCCGAGC
TTCGGGTTGGAAGTGGGTGGGAGAGTTCGAGGCCTTGCGCTTAAGGAGCCCCTTCGCCTCGTGCTTGAGT
TGAGGCCTGGCCTGGGCGCTGGGGCCGCCGCGTGCGAATCTGGTGGCACCTTCGCGCCTGTCTCGCTGCT
TTCGATAAGTCTCTAGCCATTTAAAATTTTTGATGACCTGCTGCGACGCTTTTTTTCTGGCAAGATAGTC
TTGTAAATGCGGGCCAAGATCTGCACACTGGTATTTCGGTTTTTGGGGCCGCGGGCGGCGACGGGGCCCG
TGCGTCCCAGCGCACATGTTCGGCGAGGCGGGGCCTGCGAGCGCGGCCACCGAGAATCGGACGGGGGTAG
TCTCAAGCTGGCCGGCCTGCTCTGGTGCCTGGCCTCGCGCCGCCGTGTATCGCCCCGCCCTGGGCGGCAA
GGCTGGCCCGGTCGGCACCAGTTGCGTGAGCGGAAAGATGGCCGCTTCCCGGCCCTGCTGCAGGGAGCTC
AAAATGGAGGACGCGGCGCTCGGGAGAGCGGGCGGGTGAGTCACCCACACAAAGGAAAAGGGCCTTTCCG
TCCTCAGCCGTCGCTTCATGTGACTCCACGGAGTACCGGGCGCCGTCCAGGCACCTCGATTAGTTCTCGA
GCTTTTGGAGTACGTCGTCTTTAGGTTGGGGGGAGGGGTTTTATGCGATGGAGTTTCCCCACACTGAGTG
GGTGGAGACTGAAGTTAGGCCAGCTTGGCACTTGATGTAATTCTCCTTGGAATTTGCCCTTTTTGAGTTT
GGATCTTGGTTCATTCTCAAGCCTCAGACAGTGGTTCAAAGTTTTTTTCTTCCATTTCAGGTGTCGTGAG
GTACCGGATCCTCTAGAGTCGACTCCGGACGTCGACGGCCACCATGGTGAGCAAGGGCGAGGAGGATAAC
ATGGCCATCATCAAGGAGTTCATGCGCTTCAAGGTGCACATGGAGGGCTCCGTGAACGGCCACGAGTTCG
AGATCGAGGGCGAGGGCGAGGGCCGCCCCTACGAGGGCACCCAGACCGCCAAGCTGAAGGTGACCAAGGG
TGGCCCCCTGCCCTTCGCCTGGGACATCCTGTCCCCTCAGTTCATGTACGGCTCCAAGGCCTACGTGAAG
CACCCCGCCGACATCCCCGACTACTTGAAGCTGTCCTTCCCCGAGGGCTTCAAGTGGGAGCGCGTGATGA
ACTTCGAGGACGGCGGCGTGGTGACCGTGACCCAGGACTCCTCCCTGCAGGACGGCGAGTTCATCTACAA
GGTGAAGCTGCGCGGCACCAACTTCCCCTCCGACGGCCCCGTAATGCAGAAGAAGACCATGGGCTGGGAG
GCCTCCTCCGAGCGGATGTACCCCGAGGACGGCGCCCTGAAGGGCGAGATCAAGCAGAGGCTGAAGCTGA
AGGACGGCGGCCACTACGACGCTGAGGTCAAGACCACCTACAAGGCCAAGAAGCCCGTGCAGCTGCCCGG
CGCCTACAACGTCAACATCAAGTTGGACATCACCTCCCACAACGAGGACTACACCATCGTGGAACAGTAC
GAACGCGCCGAGGGCCGCCACTCCACCGGCGGCATGGACGAGCTGTACAAGTAATGAGCGGCCGCTTCAC
TCCTCAGGTGCAGGCTGCCTATCAGAAGGTGGTGGCTGGTGTGGCCAATGCCCTGGCTCACAAATACCAC
TGAGATCTTTTTCCCTCTGCCAAAAATTATGGGGACATCATGAAGCCCCTTGAGCATCTGACTTCTGGCT
AATAAAGGAAATTTATTTTCATTGCAATAGTGTGTTGGAATTTTTTGTGTCTCTCACTCGGAAGGACATA
TGGGAGGGCAAATCATTTAAAACATCAGAATGAGTATTTGGTTTAGAGTTTGGCAACATATGCCCATATG
CTGGCTGCCATGAACAAAGGTTGGCTATAAAGAGGTCATCAGTATATGAAACAGCCCCCTGCTGTCCATT
CCTTATTCCATAGAAAAGCCTTGACTTGAGGTTAGATTTTTTTTATATTTTGTTTTGTGTTATTTTTTTC
TTTAACATCCCTAAAATTTTCCTTACATGTTTTACTAGCCAGATTTTTCCTCCTCTCCTGACTACTCCCA
GTCATAGCTGTCCCTCTTCTCACATGTGAGCAAAAGGCCAGCAAAAGGCCAGCAAAAGGCCAGGAACCGT
AAAAAGGCCGCGTTGCTGGCGTTTTTCCATAGGCTCCGCCCCCCTGACGAGCATCACAAAAATCGACGCT
CAAGTCAGAGGTGGCGAAACCCGACAGGACTATAAAGATACCAGGCGTTTCCCCCTGGAAGCTCCCTCGT
GCGCTCTCCTGTTCCGACCCTGCCGCTTACCGGATACCTGTCCGCCTTTCTCCCTTCGGGAAGCGTGGCG
CTTTCTCATAGCTCACGCTGTAGGTATCTCAGTTCGGTGTAGGTCGTTCGCTCCAAGCTGGGCTGTGTGC
ACGAACCCCCCGTTCAGCCCGACCGCTGCGCCTTATCCGGTAACTATCGTCTTGAGTCCAACCCGGTAAG
ACACGACTTATCGCCACTGGCAGCAGCCACTGGTAACAGGATTAGCAGAGCGAGGTATGTAGGCGGTGCT
ACAGAGTTCTTGAAGTGGTGGCCTAACTACGGCTACACTAGAAGAACAGTATTTGGTATCTGCGCTCTGC
TGAAGCCAGTTACCTTCGGAAAAAGAGTTGGTAGCTCTTGATCCGGCAAACAAACCACCGCTGGTAGCGG
TGGTTTTTTTGTTTGCAAGCAGCAGATTACGCGCAGAAAAAAAGGATCTCAAGAAGATCCTTTGATCTTT
TCTACGGGGTCTGACGCTCAGTGGAACGAAAACTCACGTTAAGGGATTTTGGTCATGAGATTATCAAAAA
GGATCTTCACCTAGATCCTTTTAAATTAAAAATGAAGTTTTAAATCAATCTAAAGTATATATGAGTAAAC
TTGGTCTGACAGTTACCAATGCTTAATCAGTGAGGCACCTATCTCAGCGATCTGTCTATTTCGTTCATCC
ATAGTTGCCTGACTCCCCGTCGTGTAGATAACTACGATACGGGAGGGCTTACCATCTGGCCCCAGTGCTG
CAATGATACCGCGAGACCCACGCTCACCGGCTCCAGATTTATCAGCAATAAACCAGCCAGCCGGAAGGGC
CGAGCGCAGAAGTGGTCCTGCAACTTTATCCGCCTCCATCCAGTCTATTAATTGTTGCCGGGAAGCTAGA
GTAAGTAGTTCGCCAGTTAATAGTTTGCGCAACGTTGTTGCCATTGCTACAGGCATCGTGGTGTCACGCT
CGTCGTTTGGTATGGCTTCATTCAGCTCCGGTTCCCAACGATCAAGGCGAGTTACATGATCCCCCATGTT
GTGCAAAAAAGCGGTTAGCTCCTTCGGTCCTCCGATCGTTGTCAGAAGTAAGTTGGCCGCAGTGTTATCA
CTCATGGTTATGGCAGCACTGCATAATTCTCTTACTGTCATGCCATCCGTAAGATGCTTTTCTGTGACTG
GTGAGTACTCAACCAAGTCATTCTGAGAATAGTGTATGCGGCGACCGAGTTGCTCTTGCCCGGCGTCAAT
ACGGGATAATACCGCGCCACATAGCAGAACTTTAAAAGTGCTCATCATTGGAAAACGTTCTTCGGGGCGA
AAACTCTCAAGGATCTTACCGCTGTTGAGATCCAGTTCGATGTAACCCACTCGTGCACCCAACTGATCTT
CAGCATCTTTTACTTTCACCAGCGTTTCTGGGTGAGCAAAAACAGGAAGGCAAAATGCCGCAAAAAAGGG
AATAAGGGCGACACGGAAATGTTGAATACTCATACTCTTCCTTTTTCAATATTATTGAAGCATTTATCAG
GGTTATTGTCTCATGAGCGGATACATATTTGAATGTATTTAGAAAAATAAACAAATAGGGGTTCCGCGCA
CATTTCCCCGAAAAGTGCCACCTGACGTCGACGGATCGGGAGATCTCCCGATCCCCTATGGTGCACTCTC
AGTACAATCTGCTCTGATGCCGCATAGTTAAGCCAGTATCTGCTCCCTGCTTGTGTGTTGGAGGTCGCTG
AGTAGTGCGCGAGCAAAATTTAAGCTACAACAAGGCAAGGCTTGACCGACAATTGCATGAAGAATCTGCT
TAGGGTTAGGCGTTTTGCGCTGCTTCGCGATGTACGGGCCAGATATACGCGTTGACATTGATTATTGACT
AGTTATTAATAGTAATCAATTACGGGGTCATTAGTTCATAGCCCATATATGGAGTTCCGCGTTACATAAC
TTACGGTAAATGGCCCGCCTGGCTGACCGCCCAACGACCCCCGCCCATTGACGTCAATAATGACGTATGT
TCCCATAGTAACGCCAATAGGGACTTTCCATTGACGTCAATGGGTGGAGTATTTACGGTAAA
Features (pLannotate 1.2.2; 30 found; start..end, strand, type, name):
    162..360     +  promoter       CMV promoter: human cytomegalovirus (CMV) immediate early promoter
    359..380     +  promoter       PLtetO-1 promoter (fragment): modified phage lambda PL promoter with tet operator sites (Lutz and Bujard, 1997)
    386..405     +  promoter       tight TRE promoter (fragment): Tet-responsive promoter PTight, consisting of seven tet operator sequences followed by the minimal CMV promoter
    472..496     +  misc_feature   MCS (fragment): pUC18/19 multiple cloning site
    497..557     +  promoter       SV40 promoter (fragment): SV40 early promoter
    588..1160    +  intron         β-globin intron: intron from rabbit β-globin gene
   1178..1894    +  CDS            EGFP: EGFP is a basic (constitutively fluorescent) green fluorescent protein published in 1996, derived from Aequorea victoria. It is reported to be a rapidly-maturing weak dimer with moderate acid sensitivity.
   1906..2294    +  misc_feature   WPRE: woodchuck hepatitis virus posttranscriptional regulatory element
   2338..2562    +  polyA_signal   bGH poly(A) signal: bovine growth hormone polyadenylation signal
   2566..2587    +  promoter       SV40 promoter (fragment): SV40 enhancer and early promoter
   2608..2841    +  rep_origin     f1 ori (fragment) (sequence partly withheld): f1 bacteriophage origin of replication; arrow indicates direction of (+) strand synthesis
   2846..2893    +  protein_bind   FRT: FLP-mediated recombination occurs in the 8-bp core sequence TCTAGAAA (Turan and Bode, 2011). FLP recombinase from the Saccharomyces cerevisiae 2μ plasmid
   2901..3923    +  CDS            HygR: aminoglycoside phosphotransferase from E. coli; aph(4)-Ia; confers resistance to hygromycin
   3933..4058    +  CDS            ble (fragment): BLE_KLEPN - Experimental evidence at protein level: Swiss-Prot protein existence level 1. Binding protein with a strong affinity to the bleomycin family of antibiotics. Binds to CL990; an antimitotic-antibiotic compound. From Klebsiella pneumoniae.
   4053..4174    +  polyA_signal   SV40 poly(A) signal: SV40 polyadenylation signal
   4247..4263    -  protein_bind   lac operator: The lac repressor binds to the lac operator to inhibit transcription in E. coli. This inhibition can be relieved by adding lactose or isopropyl-β-D-thiogalactopyranoside (IPTG). lac repressor encoded by lacI
   4271..4301    -  promoter       lac promoter: promoter for the E. coli lac operon
   4316..4337    -  protein_bind   CAP binding site: CAP binding activates transcription in the presence of cAMP. E. coli catabolite activator protein
   4350..4442    -  CDS            lacI (fragment): lac repressor; lacI; The lac repressor binds to the lac operator to inhibit transcription in E. coli. This inhibition can be relieved by adding lactose or isopropyl-β-D-thiogalactopyranoside (IPTG).
   4444..4569    -  rep_origin     RSF ori (fragment): Plasmids containing the RSF 1030 origin of replication can be propagated in E. coli cells that contain additional plasmids with compatible origins.
   4584..5762    +  promoter       EF-1α promoter: strong constitutive promoter for human elongation factor EF-1α
   5769..5786    +  misc_feature   MCS (fragment): pUC18/19 multiple cloning site
   5807..6514    +  CDS            mCherry: mCherry is a basic (constitutively fluorescent) red fluorescent protein published in 2004, derived from Discosoma sp.. It is reported to be a very rapidly-maturing monomer with low acid sensitivity.
   6529..6603    +  CDS            HBB (fragment): HBB_PONPY - Experimental evidence at transcript level: Swiss-Prot protein existence level 2. Involved in oxygen transport from the lung to the various peripheral tissues. From Pongo pygmaeus (Bornean orangutan).
   6674..6729    +  polyA_signal   β-globin poly(A) signal: rabbit β-globin polyadenylation signal (Gil and Proudfoot, 1987)
   7117..7705    -  rep_origin     ori: high-copy-number ColE1/pMB1/pBR322/pUC origin of replication
   7876..8736    -  CDS            AmpR: β-lactamase; bla; confers resistance to ampicillin, carbenicillin, and related antibiotics
   8737..8841    -  promoter       AmpR promoter: bla
   8900..8952    -  misc_feature   bom (fragment): basis of mobility region from pBR322
   9107..161     +  enhancer       CMV enhancer (across the origin): human cytomegalovirus immediate early enhancer
