[The description below was written by a language model from this plasmid's Addgene catalogue record and pLannotate feature annotations shown in this document.]
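Description:
CMV+ plasmid with onboard mCherry cassette is a mammalian expression and synthetic-biology construct built on the Invitrogen pcDNA5/FRT backbone, about 9.3 kb in total. It is propagated in E. coli at high copy number through a ColE1/pUC-type origin and selected with ampicillin via the AmpR (β-lactamase) gene. The backbone also carries an FRT site immediately upstream of a hygromycin resistance coding sequence followed by an SV40 poly(A) signal. As the depositor notes, this HygR gene is not expressed from the plasmid itself. It becomes active only after Flp recombinase-mediated integration of the plasmid into a chromosomal FRT site, so hygromycin selects for integrants rather than for transiently transfected cells.

The plasmid carries two independent fluorescent reporter cassettes. In the first, eGFP is driven by the CMV enhancer/promoter modified with a TetO2 operator site (pCMV-tetO2), which provides binding sites for Tet repressor. The 5' UTR contains the rabbit β-globin intron II and the 3' UTR contains a WPRE, both commonly included to boost transcript processing and expression, and the unit ends in the bGH polyadenylation signal. The second cassette expresses mCherry constitutively from the human EF-1α promoter and terminates with a rabbit β-globin terminator/poly(A) signal. Several short annotations in the feature table (fragments of SV40 promoter, f1 ori, lac elements, RSF ori, ble) appear to be partial matches or backbone remnants rather than functional parts.

According to the record, mCherry serves as a readout of plasmid dosage in individual cells, so that eGFP output from the CMV-tetO2 promoter can be related to gene copy number. This fits the associated work on circuits that buffer gene dosage variation between mammalian cells.
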