Addgene plasmid #169741: CMV+ plasmid with onboard mCherry cassette
Purpose: CMV+ plasmid that also encodes a separate mCherry cassette. mCherry is used to monitor plasmid dosage.
Depositing lab: Francois St-Pierre. Depositing organization: Baylor College of Medicine. Publication: A synthetic circuit for buffering gene dosage variation between individual mammalian cells. Yang J, Lee J, Land MA, Lai S, Igoshin OA, St-Pierre F. Nat Commun. 2021 Jul 5;12(1):4132. doi: 10.1038/s41467-021-23889-0. PubMed 34226556.
Backbone
  Vector backbone: pcDNA5/FRT
  Backbone manufacturer: Invitrogen
  Backbone size w/o insert (bp): 8594
  Total vector size (bp): 9314
  Modifications to backbone: TetO2 site and rabbit beta-globin intron II (bGlob intron) are added to the 5' UTR. Woodchuck hepatitis virus post-transcriptional regulatory element (WPRE) is added to the 3' UTR. This plasmid also has a separate mCherry expression cassette: EF1a promoter-mCherry-rbGlob terminator.
  Vector type: Mammalian Expression, Synthetic Biology
  Selectable markers: Hygromycin
Growth in bacteria
  Bacterial resistance: Ampicillin, 100 μg/mL
  Growth temperature: 37°C
  Growth strain: DH5alpha
  Copy number: High Copy
Gene/Insert
  Gene/Insert name: eGFP
  Insert size (bp): 720
  Promoter: pCMV-tetO2
  Cloning method: Gibson Cloning
  Sequencing primers: 5′ cgcaaatgggcggtaggcgtg; 3′ tagaaggcacagtcgagg
Terms and licenses: Academic/Nonprofit Terms; Industry Terms: Not Available to Industry
Depositor comments: Note that although the plasmid encodes a hygromycin resistance gene, it is not expressed from the plasmid. It is only expressed after Flp recombinase-mediated chromosomal integration of the plasmid.
How to cite: CMV+ plasmid with onboard mCherry cassette was a gift from Francois St-Pierre (Addgene plasmid # 169741 ; http://n2t.net/addgene:169741 ; RRID:Addgene_169741)
